Addgene plasmid #21221: GFP-C1-CAMKIIalpha-K42R
Depositing lab: Tobias Meyer. Depositing organization: Stanford University. Publication: Dynamic control of CaMKII translocation and localization in hippocampal neurons by NMDA receptor stimulation. Shen K, Meyer T. Science. 1999 Apr 2. 284(5411):162-6. 10.1126/science.284.5411.162 PubMed 10102820.
Backbone
  Vector backbone: C1
  Backbone manufacturer: Clontech
  Vector type: Mammalian Expression
  Selectable markers: Neomycin (select with G418)
Growth in bacteria
  Bacterial resistance: Kanamycin, 50 μg/mL
  Growth temperature: 37°C
  Growth strain: DH5alpha
  Copy number: Unknown
Gene/Insert
  Gene/Insert name: CAMKIIalpha-K42R (alt name: CAMKIIalpha)
  Species: R. norvegicus (rat)
  Mutation: K42R (Lab plasmid KS 0007).
  Entrez Gene: Camk2a (a.k.a. PK2CDD, PKCCD)
  Tag / fusion protein: GFP
  Cloning method: Restriction Enzyme
  Sequencing primers: 5′ n/a
Terms and licenses: Academic/Nonprofit Terms; Industry Terms: Not Available to Industry
How to cite: GFP-C1-CAMKIIalpha-K42R was a gift from Tobias Meyer (Addgene plasmid # 21221 ; http://n2t.net/addgene:21221 ; RRID:Addgene_21221)
