[The description below was written by a language model from this plasmid's Addgene catalogue record.]
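Description:
GFP-C1-CAMKIIalpha-K42R is a mammalian expression plasmid built on the Clontech C1 backbone, a design in which the fluorescent protein sits upstream of the cloning site so that the inserted gene is expressed as a fusion with GFP at its N-terminus. The record lists GFP as the tag but does not explicitly state its position, the exact GFP variant, or the promoter driving expression; no feature table is provided, so regulatory elements and origins of replication cannot be confirmed from the record itself. The plasmid is propagated in E. coli under kanamycin selection, and it carries a neomycin resistance marker that allows G418 selection of transfected mammalian cells. Copy number is recorded as unknown.

The insert is rat (Rattus norvegicus) Camk2a, encoding the alpha subunit of calcium/calmodulin-dependent protein kinase II, introduced by restriction enzyme cloning and carrying a K42R point mutation. Lysine 42 lies in the ATP-binding region of the catalytic domain, and its substitution with arginine is generally used to produce a kinase-impaired form of the enzyme, although the record does not itself describe the functional consequence. The associated publication concerns the translocation and localization of CaMKII in hippocampal neurons following NMDA receptor stimulation, so this construct is most plausibly used for live-cell fluorescence imaging of CaMKIIalpha distribution, serving as a mutant for comparison with wild-type GFP-CaMKIIalpha to test whether catalytic activity is needed for stimulus-dependent movement of the kinase.
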