>Addgene plasmid #21221 | GFP-C1-CAMKIIalpha-K42R | addgene partial sequence | sequence record 27089 | EGFP-C 5'-CATGGTCCTGCTGGAGTTCGTG-3'
CNCGGNCNCNGGCANGAGAGCTGTACAAGTCCGGACTCAGATCTCGAGCTCAAGCTTCGAATTCTGCAGT
CGACGGTACCGCGGGCCCGGGATCCATGGCTACCATCACCTGCACCCGATTCACGGAAGAGTACCAGCTC
TTCGAGGAACTGGGAAAGGGAGCCTTCTCCGTGGTGCGCAGGTGTGTGAAGGTGCTGGCTGGCCAGGAGT
ATGCTGCCAGGATTATCAACACCAAGAAGCTCTCAGCCAGAGATCACCAGAAGTTGGAACGCGAGGCCCG
CATCTGCCGCTTGTTGAAGCACCCCAATATCGTCCGACTCCATGACAGCATCTCCGAGGAGGGGCACCAC
TACCTTATCTTCGATCTGGTCACTGGTGGGGAGCTGTTCGAAGACATTGTGGCCCGGGAGTATTACAGTG
AGGCTGATGCCAGCCACTGTATCCAGCAGATCCTGGAGGCTGTGCTACACTGTCACCAGATGGGGGTGGT
GCATCGCGACCTGAAGCCTGAGAATCTGTTGCTGGCTTCGAAGCTCAAGGGTGCTGCGGTGAAGCTGGCA
GACTTTGGCCTGGCCATAGAGGTTGAGGGAGAGCAGCAGGCATGGTTTGGGTTCGCAGGGACACCTGGAT
ACCTCTCCCCAGAAGTGCTGCGGAAGGACCCATACGGGAAGCCTGTGGACCTGTGGGCCTGTGGCGTCAT
CCTGTATATCTTGCTGGTTGGGTATCCCCCATTCTGGGATGAGGACCAGCACCGCCTGTACCACAGNCAA
AGCTGGTGCNACATTCCNCCCAANGGACCGTCCCCTGGAACAAGATTANCATANNGTGACTCACCGTCAA
CCTAGGCGTAGTTAGCCCTGATNCACGTCATGGCCTGTN
